>Addgene plasmid #232057 | pET28-NFHtail | addgene full sequence | sequence record 464061 | Addgene NGS Result
ATCCGGATATAGTTCCTCCTTTCAGCAAAAAACCCCTCAAGACCCGTTTAGAGGCCCCAAGGGGTTATGC
TAGTTATTGCTCAGCGGTGGCAGCAGCCAACTCAGCTTCCTTTCGGGCTTTGTTAGCAGCCGGATCTCAG
TGGTGGTGGTGGTGGTGCTCGAGGAGCTTGTCCTCTGGGGCCTTCTCTGAGGGCTGGCTGTCTTTTTGGT
CTGTGCTAGAGGACTTTTCAGCCTTTTCTGTCTTGGGTTTGCTAGGCTCTTGGGGAAGGCCCTTGTCCTC
CTCCTTGGCCTTGGCCTCCATTTTGGGTTTCTCCTCAGGCTTCTTGGACTCCGTAGTCTTCTCCTCCTTG
GTGTCTTTCTTCTCTGGTGCTGCCGGCACCTCCTCCTTCTTCGGTTTCTCCTTCTCTGAGGGTTTGCTAG
GTTCTTTGGCCTTGGCGTCTTCTGCCTTCTCTTTGGGTTTAGCCTCTTCCTTCACGCCCAACTTGGCGGG
CGTCTCCTCCTCTGGGGCCGCCGCCTTCTTCTCTTTAGCCTCTTCCTTCTTGGCTTCCCCCGGAGAGTCC
TTGGGCTTTTCTGTGAGAGGCTCCTTCTCCTCCGCCTTGGGCTTCTGGGCCTCCTTGGGAGCTTCATCTT
TCTTGCTCTCCTTCACCTCTGTCTTTGGTGTGGCTGGTGTCTTCTCCTCCTCCACCTTCTTTGGGGGTTC
TTTGGCTTTTACCTCCTCCACAGGGGACTTCACCTCTTCCTTCTTGGGAGCCACCTTTTCAGTCCTGGTC
TCTTCCTTCTCGGGGGACTTGGCCTCCTCCTTGGCAGGACTTTTGACCTGCTCAGGGGATCTGATGTCTG
CGGGGCGCTTTGCTTCCTCCTTCGCTGGAGTCTTGGCTTCTGGAGACTTCACATCCAGAGTCTTGGCCTT
CTCAGGAGACTTGGCCTCCTCCTTCATGGGGCTCTTGGCCTTCTCGGGGGATTTCACCTCAGCTGGAGGC
TTGATCTCTTCCTTCACAGGGGACTTGGCCTTCTCAGGGGACTTGGCCTCAGCTAGGGATTTTGCACCTT
CCTTCACGGGGCTCTTGGCCTTCTCTGGAGATTTTACCTCAACAGGTGACTTGGCCTCAGCTGGTGACTT
GGCCTCAGCTGGAGACTTGGCCTCAGCTGGAGACTTGGCCTCAGCTGGTGACTTGGCCTCAGCTGGAGGC
TTGGCCTCAGCTGGTGACTTGGCCTCAGCTGGTGATTTGGCCACAACTGGTGACTTGGCCTCAGCTGGTG
ACTTGGCTCCAGCTGGTGACTTGGCTTCACTTGGGGACTTCACCGAAGCTGGAGATTTGACCTCAACTGG
TGACTTGGCCTCAGCTGGGGACTTCACTGTAACTGGAGATTTGACCTCAGCTGGTGACTTGGCCTCAACT
GGGGACTTCACTGTAGCTGGAGATTTGACCTCAGCTGGTGACTTGGCCTCAGCTGGTGACTTGGCCTCAC
CTGGGGACTTCACTGAAGCTGGAGACTTGGCCTCAGCTGGTGACTTGGCCTCCACTGGAGATTTGACCTC
AGCTGGTGACTTGGCCTCAGCTGGGGACTTGGCCTCACCTGGAGACTTCACTGTAGCTGGAGATTTGACC
TCAGCTGGTGACTTGGCCTCAGCTGGTGACTTGGCCTCAGCTGGAGATTTGACCTCAGCTGGAGATTTGA
CTTCAGCTGGGGACTTGGCCACAGCTGGAGATTTGACCTCAGCTGGGGACTTGGCCTCAGCTGGTGACTT
GGCCTCAGCTGGGGACTTGGCCTCAGCTGGGGACTTGGCCTCTTCTTTCACAGGAGACTTGGTTTCCTTT
TCTGGAGATGCAGCCTCTTCTGCAGGGGGAGACGTAGTTGCTGCTTCTTCTCCTCCCTCTTCTGCCTCTT
CTTCTTCCTCCCCTTGGGCCTCTTTGTCCTCCTCTTCTGTCACTTCTTCTGTCACCTGGATCTCTTCTGT
CTGTTCCTCTACAATGACGGTTTCCTTCTCCGATTTTTCTACTACTTTTATCTTCTCTTCGCTTTTGACT
TTTATGTGAGTGGACATGGAGGTGAATTCGCTCATGTACCAGCAACCCATGGTATATCTCCTTCTTAAAG
TTAAACAAAATTATTTCTAGAGGGGAATTGTTATCCGCTCACAATTCCCCTATAGTGAGTCGTATTAATT
TCGCGGGATCGAGATCTCGATCCTCTACGCCGGACGCATCGTGGCCGGCATCACCGGCGCCACAGGTGCG
GTTGCTGGCGCCTATATCGCCGACATCACCGATGGGGAAGATCGGGCTCGCCACTTCGGGCTCATGAGCG
CTTGTTTCGGCGTGGGTATGGTGGCAGGCCCCGTGGCCGGGGGACTGTTGGGCGCCATCTCCTTGCATGC
ACCATTCCTTGCGGCGGCGGTGCTCAACGGCCTCAACCTACTACTGGGCTGCTTCCTAATGCAGGAGTCG
CATAAGGGAGAGCGTCGAGATCCCGGACACCATCGAATGGCGCAAAACCTTTCGCGGTATGGCATGATAG
CGCCCGGAAGAGAGTCAATTCAGGGTGGTGAATGTGAAACCAGTAACGTTATACGATGTCGCAGAGTATG
CCGGTGTCTCTTATCAGACCGTTTCCCGCGTGGTGAACCAGGCCAGCCACGTTTCTGCGAAAACGCGGGA
AAAAGTGGAAGCGGCGATGGCGGAGCTGAATTACATTCCCAACCGCGTGGCACAACAACTGGCGGGCAAA
CAGTCGTTGCTGATTGGCGTTGCCACCTCCAGTCTGGCCCTGCACGCGCCGTCGCAAATTGTCGCGGCGA
TTAAATCTCGCGCCGATCAACTGGGTGCCAGCGTGGTGGTGTCGATGGTAGAACGAAGCGGCGTCGAAGC
CTGTAAAGCGGCGGTGCACAATCTTCTCGCGCAACGCGTCAGTGGGCTGATCATTAACTATCCGCTGGAT
GACCAGGATGCCATTGCTGTGGAAGCTGCCTGCACTAATGTTCCGGCGTTATTTCTTGATGTCTCTGACC
AGACACCCATCAACAGTATTATTTTCTCCCATGAAGACGGTACGCGACTGGGCGTGGAGCATCTGGTCGC
ATTGGGTCACCAGCAAATCGCGCTGTTAGCGGGCCCATTAAGTTCTGTCTCGGCGCGTCTGCGTCTGGCT
GGCTGGCATAAATATCTCACTCGCAATCAAATTCAGCCGATAGCGGAACGGGAAGGCGACTGGAGTGCCA
TGTCCGGTTTTCAACAAACCATGCAAATGCTGAATGAGGGCATCGTTCCCACTGCGATGCTGGTTGCCAA
CGATCAGATGGCGCTGGGCGCAATGCGCGCCATTACCGAGTCCGGGCTGCGCGTTGGTGCGGATATCTCG
GTAGTGGGATACGACGATACCGAAGACAGCTCATGTTATATCCCGCCGTTAACCACCATCAAACAGGATT
TTCGCCTGCTGGGGCAAACCAGCGTGGACCGCTTGCTGCAACTCTCTCAGGGCCAGGCGGTGAAGGGCAA
TCAGCTGTTGCCCGTCTCACTGGTGAAAAGAAAAACCACCCTGGCGCCCAATACGCAAACCGCCTCTCCC
CGCGCGTTGGCCGATTCATTAATGCAGCTGGCACGACAGGTTTCCCGACTGGAAAGCGGGCAGTGAGCGC
AACGCAATTAATGTAAGTTAGCTCACTCATTAGGCACCGGGATCTCGACCGATGCCCTTGAGAGCCTTCA
ACCCAGTCAGCTCCTTCCGGTGGGCGCGGGGCATGACTATCGTCGCCGCACTTATGACTGTCTTCTTTAT
CATGCAACTCGTAGGACAGGTGCCGGCAGCGCTCTGGGTCATTTTCGGCGAGGACCGCTTTCGCTGGAGC
GCGACGATGATCGGCCTGTCGCTTGCGGTATTCGGAATCTTGCACGCCCTCGCTCAAGCCTTCGTCACTG
GTCCCGCCACCAAACGTTTCGGCGAGAAGCAGGCCATTATCGCCGGCATGGCGGCCCCACGGGTGCGCAT
GATCGTGCTCCTGTCGTTGAGGACCCGGCTAGGCTGGCGGGGTTGCCTTACTGGTTAGCAGAATGAATCA
CCGATACGCGAGCGAACGTGAAGCGACTGCTGCTGCAAAACGTCTGCGACCTGAGCAACAACATGAATGG
TCTTCGGTTTCCGTGTTTCGTAAAGTCTGGAAACGCGGAAGTCAGCGCCCTGCACCATTATGTTCCGGAT
CTGCATCGCAGGATGCTGCTGGCTACCCTGTGGAACACCTACATCTGTATTAACGAAGCGCTGGCATTGA
CCCTGAGTGATTTTTCTCTGGTCCCGCCGCATCCATACCGCCAGTTGTTTACCCTCACAACGTTCCAGTA
ACCGGGCATGTTCATCATCAGTAACCCGTATCGTGAGCATCCTCTCTCGTTTCATCGGTATCATTACCCC
CATGAACAGAAATCCCCCTTACACGGAGGCATCAGTGACCAAACAGGAAAAAACCGCCCTTAACATGGCC
CGCTTTATCAGAAGCCAGACATTAACGCTTCTGGAGAAACTCAACGAGCTGGACGCGGATGAACAGGCAG
ACATCTGTGAATCGCTTCACGACCACGCTGATGAGCTTTACCGCAGCTGCCTCGCGCGTTTCGGTGATGA
CGGTGAAAACCTCTGACACATGCAGCTCCCGGAGACGGTCACAGCTTGTCTGTAAGCGGATGCCGGGAGC
AGACAAGCCCGTCAGGGCGCGTCAGCGGGTGTTGGCGGGTGTCGGGGCGCAGCCATGACCCAGTCACGTA
GCGATAGCGGAGTGTATACTGGCTTAACTATGCGGCATCAGAGCAGATTGTACTGAGAGTGCACCATTGC
GGTGTGAAATACCGCACAGATGCGTAAGGAGAAAATACCGCATCAGGCGCTCTTCCGCTTCCTCGCTCAC
TGACTCGCTGCGCTCGGTCGTTCGGCTGCGGCGAGCGGTATCAGCTCACTCAAAGGCGGTAATACGGTTA
TCCACAGAATCAGGGGATAACGCAGGAAAGAACATGTGAGCAAAAGGCCAGCAAAAGGCCAGGAACCGTA
AAAAGGCCGCGTTGCTGGCGTTTTTCCATAGGCTCCGCCCCCCTGACGAGCATCACAAAAATCGACGCTC
AAGTCAGAGGTGGCGAAACCCGACAGGACTATAAAGATACCAGGCGTTTCCCCCTGGAAGCTCCCTCGTG
CGCTCTCCTGTTCCGACCCTGCCGCTTACCGGATACCTGTCCGCCTTTCTCCCTTCGGGAAGCGTGGCGC
TTTCTCATAGCTCACGCTGTAGGTATCTCAGTTCGGTGTAGGTCGTTCGCTCCAAGCTGGGCTGTGTGCA
CGAACCCCCCGTTCAGCCCGACCGCTGCGCCTTATCCGGTAACTATCGTCTTGAGTCCAACCCGGTAAGA
CACGACTTATCGCCACTGGCAGCAGCCACTGGTAACAGGATTAGCAGAGCGAGGTATGTAGGCGGTGCTA
CAGAGTTCTTGAAGTGGTGGCCTAACTACGGCTACACTAGAAGGACAGTATTTGGTATCTGCGCTCTGCT
GAAGCCAGTTACCTTCGGAAAAAGAGTTGGTAGCTCTTGATCCGGCAAACAAACCACCGCTGGTAGCGGT
GGTTTTTTTGTTTGCAAGCAGCAGATTACGCGCAGAAAAAAAGGATCTCAAGAAGATCCTTTGATCTTTT
CTACGGGGTCTGACGCTCAGTGGAACGAAAACTCACGTTAAGGGATTTTGGTCATGAACAATAAAACTGT
CTGCTTACATAAACAGTAATACAAGGGGTGTTATGAGCCATATTCAACGGGAAACGTCTTGCTCTAGGCC
GCGATTAAATTCCAACATGGATGCTGATTTATATGGGTATAAATGGGCTCGCGATAATGTCGGGCAATCA
GGTGCGACAATCTATCGATTGTATGGGAAGCCCGATGCGCCAGAGTTGTTTCTGAAACATGGCAAAGGTA
GCGTTGCCAATGATGTTACAGATGAGATGGTCAGACTAAACTGGCTGACGGAATTTATGCCTCTTCCGAC
CATCAAGCATTTTATCCGTACTCCTGATGATGCATGGTTACTCACCACTGCGATCCCCGGGAAAACAGCA
TTCCAGGTATTAGAAGAATATCCTGATTCAGGTGAAAATATTGTTGATGCGCTGGCAGTGTTCCTGCGCC
GGTTGCATTCGATTCCTGTTTGTAATTGTCCTTTTAACAGCGATCGCGTATTTCGTCTCGCTCAGGCGCA
ATCACGAATGAATAACGGTTTGGTTGATGCGAGTGATTTTGATGACGAGCGTAATGGCTGGCCTGTTGAA
CAAGTCTGGAAAGAAATGCATAAACTTTTGCCATTCTCACCGGATTCAGTCGTCACTCATGGTGATTTCT
CACTTGATAACCTTATTTTTGACGAGGGGAAATTAATAGGTTGTATTGATGTTGGACGAGTCGGAATCGC
AGACCGATACCAGGATCTTGCCATCCTATGGAACTGCCTCGGTGAGTTTTCTCCTTCATTACAGAAACGG
CTTTTTCAAAAATATGGTATTGATAATCCTGATATGAATAAATTGCAGTTTCATTTGATGCTCGATGAGT
TTTTCTAAGAATTAATTCATGAGCGGATACATATTTGAATGTATTTAGAAAAATAAACAAATAGGGGTTC
CGCGCACATTTCCCCGAAAAGTGCCACCTAAATTGTAAGCGTTAATATTTTGTTAAAATTCGCGTTAAAT
TTTTGTTAAATCAGCTCATTTTTTAACCAATAGGCCGAAATCGGCAAAATCCCTTATAAATCAAAAGAAT
AGACCGAGATAGGGT
[37 nt withheld, positions 6806-6842]
AAAGAACGTGGACTCCAACGTCAAAGG
[49 nt withheld, positions 6870-6918]
T
[91 nt withheld, positions 6920-7010]
G
[124 nt withheld, positions 7012-7135]
CCCATTCGCCA
Features (pLannotate 1.2.2; 19 found; start..end, strand, type, name):
     26..73      -  terminator     T7 terminator: transcription terminator for bacteriophage T7 RNA polymerase
     81..130     -  CDS            SET1 (fragment): solubility-enhancement tag derived from T7 phage gene 10B
    140..157     -  CDS            9xHis (fragment): 9xHis affinity tag
    167..910     -  CDS            Nefh (fragment): NFH_RAT - Also known as Nfh. Experimental evidence at protein level: Swiss-Prot protein existence level 1. Neurofilaments usually contain three intermediate filament proteins: NEFL, NEFM, and NEFH which are involved in the maintenance of neuronal caliber. NEFH has an important function in mature axons that is not subserved by the two smaller NEF proteins. May additionally cooperate with the neuronal intermediate filament proteins PRPH and INA to form neuronal filamentous networks (By similarity). From Rattus norvegicus (Rat).
   2087..2109    -  RBS            RBS: efficient ribosome binding site from bacteriophage T7 gene 10 (Olins and Rangwala, 1989)
   2124..2148    -  protein_bind   lac operator: The lac repressor binds to the lac operator to inhibit transcription in E. coli. This inhibition can be relieved by adding lactose or isopropyl-β-D-thiogalactopyranoside (IPTG). lac repressor encoded by lacI
   2149..2167    -  promoter       T7 promoter: promoter for bacteriophage T7 RNA polymerase
   2189..2468    +  CDS            TcR (fragment): tetracycline efflux protein; tet; confers resistance to tetracycline
   2476..2553    +  promoter       lacI promoter: lacI
   2554..3636    +  CDS            lacI: lac repressor; lacI; The lac repressor binds to the lac operator to inhibit transcription in E. coli. This inhibition can be relieved by adding lactose or isopropyl-β-D-thiogalactopyranoside (IPTG).
   3649..3670    +  protein_bind   CAP binding site: CAP binding activates transcription in the presence of cAMP. E. coli catabolite activator protein
   3685..3976    +  CDS            TcR (fragment): tetracycline efflux protein; tet; confers resistance to tetracycline
   4048..4428    -  CDS            YPB1_ECOLX: Protein predicted: Swiss-Prot protein existence level 4. From Escherichia coli.
   4445..4636    +  CDS            rop: Rop protein, which maintains plasmids at low copy number; rop
   4738..4877    +  misc_feature   bom: basis of mobility region from pBR322
   5063..5651    -  rep_origin     ori: high-copy-number ColE1/pMB1/pBR322/pUC origin of replication
   5773..6588    +  CDS            KanR: aminoglycoside phosphotransferase; aph(3')-Ia; confers resistance to kanamycin in bacteria or G418 (Geneticin®) in eukaryotes
   6597..6654    -  promoter       AmpR promoter (fragment): bla
   6707..7135    -  rep_origin     f1 ori (sequence partly withheld): f1 bacteriophage origin of replication; arrow indicates direction of (+) strand synthesis
