[The description below was written by a language model from this plasmid's Addgene catalogue record and pLannotate feature annotations shown in this document.]
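Description:
pET28-NFHtail is a bacterial expression plasmid of about 7.1 kb, built on the pET28a backbone, that produces the tail domain of rat (Rattus norvegicus) neurofilament heavy chain (NFH) as a recombinant protein in E. coli. It replicates from a pBR322-type ColE1 origin. The rop gene and bom site are also present, consistent with the low copy number listed in the record. Selection is with kanamycin through the aph(3')-Ia KanR gene. An f1 origin is carried as well, and the short TcR and AmpR promoter fragments in the annotation are backbone remnants rather than functional markers.

The roughly 1.9 kb insert was cloned between NcoI and XhoI, downstream of the T7 promoter, lac operator and T7 gene 10 ribosome binding site, and is followed by the T7 terminator. The plasmid-encoded lacI repressor keeps transcription off until IPTG is added, so expression requires a host that supplies T7 RNA polymerase. The coding sequence is described as partly synthetic, with tryptophan and tyrosine residues added at the N terminus along with a cysteine intended for surface grafting. A backbone-derived 6xHis tag is fused at the C terminus for affinity purification. The automated annotation matches only part of the insert region to rat Nefh, and its "9xHis" and "SET1" fragment calls near the 3' end appear to be partial matches to the His tag and adjacent backbone sequence.

According to the record, the purified protein is used as a surface-tetherable NFH tail. The associated work reconstitutes neurofilament tail protein brushes to study relationships between sequence, phosphorylation and structure.
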