Addgene plasmid #232057: pET28-NFHtail
Purpose: Expresses construct for surface tethering: R. norvegicus NFH tail domain
Depositing lab: Sanjay Kumar. Depositing organization: University of California, Berkeley. Publication: Dissecting neurofilament tail sequence-phosphorylation-structure relationships with multicomponent reconstituted protein brushes. Ding EA, Yokokura TJ, Wang R, Kumar S. Proc Natl Acad Sci U S A. 2024 Dec 3;121(49):e2410109121. doi: 10.1073/pnas.2410109121. Epub 2024 Nov 27. PubMed 39602260.
Backbone
  Vector backbone: pET28a
  Backbone size w/o insert (bp): 5200
  Total vector size (bp): 7100
  Vector type: Bacterial Expression
Growth in bacteria
  Bacterial resistance: Kanamycin, 50 μg/mL
  Growth temperature: 37°C
  Growth strain: DH5alpha
  Copy number: Low Copy
Gene/Insert
  Gene/Insert name: Neurofilament-Heavy tail domain (alt name: NFH tail)
  Species: R. norvegicus (rat), Synthetic
  Insert size (bp): 1900
  Mutation: added N-terminal tryptophan and tyrosine, and cysteine for surface grafting
  Tag / fusion protein: 6xHis (C terminal on backbone)
  Cloning method: Restriction Enzyme; 5′ cloning site NcoI (not destroyed); 3′ cloning site XhoI (not destroyed)
  Sequencing primers: 5′ TAATACGACTCACTATAGGG
Terms and licenses: Academic/Nonprofit Terms; Industry Terms: Not Available to Industry
How to cite: pET28-NFHtail was a gift from Sanjay Kumar (Addgene plasmid # 232057 ; http://n2t.net/addgene:232057 ; RRID:Addgene_232057)
